Addgene plasmid #175203: pCfB8152
Purpose: Xenopus oocyte expression vector containing YBR147W. Contains T7 RNA polymerase binding site, and adds polyA tail to YBR147W. Used for generation of mRNA, for injection into xenopus laevis oocytes.
Depositing lab: Irina Borodina. Depositing organization: Danmarks Tekniske Universitet. Publication: Deorphanizing solute carriers in Saccharomyces cerevisiae for secondary uptake of xenobiotic compounds. Moller-Hansen I, Saez-Saez J, van der Hoek SA, Dyekjaer JD, Christensen HB, Wright Muelas M, O'Hagan S, Kell DB, Borodina I. Front Microbiol. 2024 Apr 12;15:1376653. doi: 10.3389/fmicb.2024.1376653. PubMed 38680917.
Backbone
  Vector backbone: pNB1u/pLIFE016
  Backbone size w/o insert (bp): 3099
  Vector type: mRNA expression, injection into xenopus oocytes
Growth in bacteria
  Bacterial resistance: Ampicillin, 100 μg/mL
  Growth temperature: 37°C
  Growth strain: DH5alpha
  Copy number: High Copy
Gene/Insert
  Gene/Insert name: YBR147W
  Species: S. cerevisiae (budding yeast)
  Promoter: T7
  Tag / fusion protein: PolyA (C terminal on insert)
  Cloning method: Restriction Enzyme; 5′ cloning site Nt.BbvCI (not destroyed); 3′ cloning site USER cloning (unknown if destroyed)
  Sequencing primers: 5′ AAGGCGATTAAGTTGGGT; 3′ GTGTTCTTGAGGCTGGTTTA
Terms and licenses: Academic/Nonprofit Terms; Industry Terms: Not Available to Industry
Depositor comments: Generated by USER cloning
How to cite: pCfB8152 was a gift from Irina Borodina (Addgene plasmid # 175203 ; http://n2t.net/addgene:175203 ; RRID:Addgene_175203)
