[The description below was written by a language model from this plasmid's Addgene catalogue record.]
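Description:
pCfB8152 is a Xenopus oocyte expression vector built on the pNB1u/pLIFE016 backbone (about 3.1 kb without insert). It serves as a template for in vitro transcription rather than for direct expression in cells. It is maintained in E. coli as a high-copy plasmid under ampicillin selection. The record gives no feature table, so the bacterial origin of replication and any untranslated regions flanking the insert are not stated.

The payload is the Saccharomyces cerevisiae open reading frame YBR147W, placed downstream of a T7 promoter and inserted by USER cloning, a ligation-independent method that uses uracil excision to create long complementary overhangs. The Nt.BbvCI nicking site used to prepare the vector cassette is recorded as retained at the 5′ junction. A poly(A) tract is encoded downstream of the insert. Although it is catalogued as a "C-terminal tag", it is a transcript feature rather than a protein fusion: T7 RNA polymerase run-off transcripts carry a built-in polyadenylate tail, which generally supports mRNA stability and translation after injection. The record lists no epitope tag or reporter.

The intended use is to synthesise YBR147W mRNA in vitro and microinject it into Xenopus laevis oocytes, a standard heterologous system for studying membrane proteins. The associated study aimed to deorphanize yeast solute carriers and test their role in the secondary uptake of xenobiotic compounds. This suggests the construct is one of a series of transporter-candidate plasmids used in oocyte-based uptake assays, though the record does not describe the specific function of YBR147W.
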