>Addgene plasmid #175203 | pCfB8152 | depositor partial sequence | sequence record 339695 | YBR147W
ATGAAGCTGATCCCAATTATTTTGAATGCTAAGAATCTCAGTGGGATGGCTGGATCCATATCAATATGCT
GTTGGATTGTTGTGTTTGTACCACAGATTTATGAAAACTTCCGAAGACAGTCTGCGGAGGGATTATCACT
GCTTTTCATTGTGTTGTGGCTATTAGGTGATATATTTAACGTCATGGGAGCTATGATGCAAAATTTACTC
CCAACCATGATAATTTTAGCTGCTTACTATACATTGGCAGATTTAATTTTGTTAATACAGTGCATGTGGT
ATGACAAGGAGAAGAAGAGCATTTTACAAGAAGTCAAGAAAAATGTTGATCCTGTGCATTTGCCTCCAGC
AAACCCCATAAATGAGACTGTCTTACAAGACGTTTTTAATGAATATGAGCCACTTTTGCCAAGGATAGAA
GAAGAAGATAGCCAATCGTATAGCTCGCTTGAGCTTGGCAGAACAATAGTCGTAAAGGAAAGAGAGAATT
TTTTCAATGACTTCTTAATTGTTTCAGGTGTACTTATTGCCGGAATTTTGTCATGGTATATATCTTACTG
TTCCGGCCTAGATAACGGTATTCCTAAAAAAAAACCTGCGTTCGAACAGATTAATTTACCTGCACAAATT
TTAGGGTATTTAAGTGCGATACTGTACTTGGGCTCTAGGATCCCTCAGATTGTTCTTAACTTCAAAAGAA
AATCATGCGAAGGAGTCTCATTCCTATTCTTTTTATTTGCATGCTTAGGGAACACTTCTTTCATAATCTC
AGTGCTCTCAGCATCTTGGCTTATCGGTAGCGCTGGTACGCTGTTGATGGACTTCACAGTTTTTATTCAA
TTTTTCCTTTACGCCAAACCTAAATACGAGAAAATACTAATAGATAATTAA
